>Addgene plasmid #110226 | pAW33 | addgene full sequence | sequence record 212677 | Addgene NGS Result
TTCGCCCTATAGTGAGTCGTATTACAATTCACTGGCCGTCGTTTTACAACGTCGTGACTGGGAAAACCCT
GGCGTTACCCAACTTAATCGCCTTGCAGCACATCCCCCTTTCGCCAGCTGGCGTAATAGCGAAGAGGCCC
GCACCGATCGCCCTTCCCAACAGTTGCGCAGCCTGAATGGCGAATGG
[124 nt withheld, positions 188-311]
C
[91 nt withheld, positions 313-403]
A
[49 nt withheld, positions 405-453]
CCTTTGACGTTGGAGTCCACGTTCTTT
[37 nt withheld, positions 481-517]
ACCCTATCTCGGTCTATTCTTTTGATTTATAAGGGATTTTGCCGATTTCGGCCTATTGGTTAAAAAATGA
GCTGATTTAACAAAAATTTAACGCGAATTTTAACAAAATATTAACGCTTACAATTTCCTGATGCGGTATT
TTCTCCTTACGCATCTGTGCGGTATTTCACACCGCATATGGTGCACTCTCAGTACAATCTGCTCTGATGC
CGCATAGTTAAGCCAGCCCCGACACCCGCCAACACCCGCTGACGCGCCCTGACGGGCTTGTCTGCTCCCG
GCATCCGCTTACAGACAAGCTGTGACCGTCTCCGGGAGCTGCATGTGTCAGAGGTTTTCACCGTCATCAC
CGAAACGCGCGAGACGAAAGGGCCTCGTGATACGCCTATTTTTATAGGTTAATGTCATGATAATAATGGT
TTCTTAGACGTCAGGTGGCACTTTTCGGGGAAATGTGCGCGGAACCCCTATTTGTTTATTTTTCTAAATA
CATTCAAATATGTATCCGCTCATGAGACAATAACCCTGATAAATGCTTCAATAATATTGAAAAAGGAAGA
GTATGAGTATTCAACATTTCCGTGTCGCCCTTATTCCCTTTTTTGCGGCATTTTGCCTTCCTGTTTTTGC
TCACCCAGAAACGCTGGTGAAAGTAAAAGATGCTGAAGATCAGTTGGGTGCACGAGTGGGTTACATCGAA
CTGGATCTCAACAGCGGTAAGATCCTTGAGAGTTTTCGCCCCGAAGAACGTTTTCCAATGATGAGCACTT
TTAAAGTTCTGCTATGTGGCGCGGTATTATCCCGTATTGACGCCGGGCAAGAGCAACTCGGTCGCCGCAT
ACACTATTCTCAGAATGACTTGGTTGAGTACTCACCAGTCACAGAAAAGCATCTTACGGATGGCATGACA
GTAAGAGAATTATGCAGTGCTGCCATAACCATGAGTGATAACACTGCGGCCAACTTACTTCTGACAACGA
TCGGAGGACCGAAGGAGCTAACCGCTTTTTTGCACAACATGGGGGATCATGTAACTCGCCTTGATCGTTG
GGAACCGGAGCTGAATGAAGCCATACCAAACGACGAGCGTGACACCACGATGCCTGTAGCAATGGCAACA
ACGTTGCGCAAACTATTAACTGGCGAACTACTTACTCTAGCTTCCCGGCAACAATTAATAGACTGGATGG
AGGCGGATAAAGTTGCAGGACCACTTCTGCGCTCGGCCCTTCCGGCTGGCTGGTTTATTGCTGATAAATC
TGGAGCCGGTGAGCGTGGGTCTCGCGGTATCATTGCAGCACTGGGGCCAGATGGTAAGCCCTCCCGTATC
GTAGTTATCTACACGACGGGGAGTCAGGCAACTATGGATGAACGAAATAGACAGATCGCTGAGATAGGTG
CCTCACTGATTAAGCATTGGTAACTGTCAGACCAAGTTTACTCATATATACTTTAGATTGATTTAAAACT
TCATTTTTAATTTAAAAGGATCTAGGTGAAGATCCTTTTTGATAATCTCATGACCAAAATCCCTTAACGT
GAGTTTTCGTTCCACTGAGCGTCAGACCCCGTAGAAAAGATCAAAGGATCTTCTTGAGATCCTTTTTTTC
TGCGCGTAATCTGCTGCTTGCAAACAAAAAAACCACCGCTACCAGCGGTGGTTTGTTTGCCGGATCAAGA
GCTACCAACTCTTTTTCCGAAGGTAACTGGCTTCAGCAGAGCGCAGATACCAAATACTGTTCTTCTAGTG
TAGCCGTAGTTAGGCCACCACTTCAAGAACTCTGTAGCACCGCCTACATACCTCGCTCTGCTAATCCTGT
TACCAGTGGCTGCTGCCAGTGGCGATAAGTCGTGTCTTACCGGGTTGGACTCAAGACGATAGTTACCGGA
TAAGGCGCAGCGGTCGGGCTGAACGGGGGGTTCGTGCACACAGCCCAGCTTGGAGCGAACGACCTACACC
GAACTGAGATACCTACAGCGTGAGCTATGAGAAAGCGCCACGCTTCCCGAAGGGAGAAAGGCGGACAGGT
ATCCGGTAAGCGGCAGGGTCGGAACAGGAGAGCGCACGAGGGAGCTTCCAGGGGGAAACGCCTGGTATCT
TTATAGTCCTGTCGGGTTTCGCCACCTCTGACTTGAGCGTCGATTTTTGTGATGCTCGTCAGGGGGGCGG
AGCCTATGGAAAAACGCCAGCAACGCGGCCTTTTTACGGTTCCTGGCCTTTTGCTGGCCTTTTGCTCACA
TGTTCTTTCCTGCGTTATCCCCTGATTCTGTGGATAACCGTATTACCGCCTTTGAGTGAGCTGATACCGC
TCGCCGCAGCCGAACGACCGAGCGCAGCGAGTCAGTGAGCGAGGAAGCGGAAGAGCGCCCAATACGCAAA
CCGCCTCTCCCCGCGCGTTGGCCGATTCATTAATGCAGCTGGCACGACAGGTTTCCCGACTGGAAAGCGG
GCAGTGAGCGCAACGCAATTAATGTGAGTTAGCTCACTCATTAGGCACCCCAGGCTTTACACTTTATGCT
TCCGGCTCGTATGTTGTGTGGAATTGTGAGCGGATAACAATTTCACACAGGAAACAGCTATGACCATGAT
TACGCCAAGCTATTTAGGTGACACTATAGAATACTCAAGCTTGGACATAACTTCGTATAGCATACATTAT
ACGAAGTTATCTGCAGAGCTACAAATCCCACTGGCTATATGTATGCATTTGTGTTAAAAAAGTTTGTATA
GATTATTTAATCTACTCAGCATTCTTTCTCTAAATAGGAATTTGTTACTTAATGGAGAAAAAAATGTTTC
GATTTACCTAGTGTATTTGTTTGTATACTCACGTTTAATTTCAAACATCCATTCTATCTTGTGTAATTTT
TGGCATGGTGAAAAAGATAATCAGCCTTATAATCTTTACAAAAGTAAGAAATTCTGTAAATAAGCCTTAA
TGCCCTTGCTTTAAATTAAAATGGTTCTTTTTCATGATAATGTTTGCACTTTGTGAATATATTTTAGATA
GTTCTGTGAGGTATAATTAAGATGTTTTAGAGACTTATACAATTTTGTCTTTATAAATTCTTAATTGATT
TTACCATCCCAGTTTAACTATGCTTCGTCGGCATCTCTGCACATGTCGTGTTTTCTTACCGTATTGTCCT
ACCAAGAACCTCTTTTTTGCTTGGATCGAAATTAAAGGTTTAAAAGCAAAGTTATGGATGCTAGAGTATT
TCAAAGCTATTCAGCTAGAGCTGAGGGGATGAAAAATCCCATTGCCAAGGAATTGTTGGCTTTGATGGAA
GAAAAGCAAAGCAACTTGTCAGTCGCGGTCGATTTGACGAAGAAATCCGAAATCTTAGAATTGGTAGATA
AAATTGGACCCTATGTCTGTGTTATCAAGACACATATTGACGTTGTCGAGGATTTCGACCAGGATATGGT
AGAAAAACTGGTGGCCTTAGGTAAAAAGCATCGTTTTCTTATCTTTGAGGATCGCAAATTCGCAGACATT
GGAAATACCGTCAAGCTACAATATGCATCTGGTGTGTACAAAATTGCTTCTTGGGCTCATATCACAAATT
GCCATACAGTGTCAGGCGAGGGTATTATACAAGGCCTCAAAGAAGTTGGTTTACCTTTGGGACGTGGTCT
CTTGCTTTTGGCTGAAATGTCTTCCAAAGGCTCTTTGGCTACTGGTTCCTACACAGAGAAAACCTTAGAA
TGGTTTGAGAAGCATACCGATTTTTGCTTTGGCTTTATAGCTGGTCGTCGATTTCCTAACCTTCAAAGCG
ACTACATAACTATGTCCCCTGGTATCGGCTTGGATGTTAAAGGAGACGGGCTGGGACAGCAATATCGTAC
TCCTGAAGAAGTGATTGTAAACTGCGGTAGCGATATCATCATTGTTGGTCGTGGAGTCTATGGAGCTGGT
CGTAATCCTGTTGTCGAAGCCAAGAGATATAGAGAAGCTGGTTGGAAGGCATATCAGCAAAGACTTTCTC
AGCATTAAAAAAAGACTAATGTAAAATTTTTTTGGTTGGTTATTGAAAAAGTCGATGCCTTGTTTGCGTT
TGTTTTCCTAGGCGTTTTATGTCAGAAGGCATTTAGAATTAGTATACAAGTACTCTTTGGTAAAATTTTA
TGTAGCGACTAAAATATTAACTATTATAGATAAACACCTTGGGAATAAAAAGTAATTTGCTATAGTAATT
TATTAAACATGCTCCTACAACATTACCACAATCTTTTCTCTTGGATTGACATTGAATAAGAAAAGAGTGA
ATTTTTTTAGACTTGTAATGATAACTATGTACAAAGCCAATGAAAGATGTATGTAGATGAATGTAAAATA
CCATGTAGACAAACAAGATAAAACTTGGTTATAAACATTGGTGTTGGAACAGAATAAATTAGATGTCAAA
AAGTTTCGTCAATATCACAAGCCTGCAGAGATCTGTTGAACCGAAATTGCAGATACTGATATATGAAAAT
AATACCCACAATTTTGGGAATAGCGCAAGCCTCAATTTAAACAATAGGTGAGGACACATGATAATGACCT
CAATGATTGTTAGAAGAAAAGAGCCTCATTACAAAATCGAAAAATGAATGGTTGGGTACAAGTTTCCAAA
ACATGGTAAAGTGGACTTTGCGTATGAGACGTAAATAGAAAAAAACACTTGTTATATGTTTTCTAGAATT
ATTGTTGTCTCTTTATGGTTGGATGATGCAAAATAGTAATTTCGGTTAGTTGCTGTAAAACACCACGAGA
CAAATAGATATGGATATTTATTAAATCAGGAAAAACGTAACTCTCGGCTACTGGATGGTTCAGTCACCCA
ACGATTACTGGGGAGAGAAAACAGGGCAAAAGCAAAGCTTAAAGGAATCCGATTGTCATTCGGCAATGTG
CAGCGAAACTAAAAACCGGATAATGGACCTGTTAATCGAAACATTGAAGATAAAGGAAGAGGAATCCTGG
CATATCATCAATTGAATAAGTTGAATTAATTATTTCAATCTCATTCTCACTTTCTGACTTATAGTCGCTT
TGTTAAATCAGATCTATAACTTCGTATAGCATACATTATACGAAGTTATCGGGCGGCGGGGGTGGTGAA
Features (pLannotate 1.2.2; 17 found; start..end, strand, type, name):
      6..24      -  promoter       T7 promoter: promoter for bacteriophage T7 RNA polymerase
     27..184     +  CDS            lacZα (fragment): LacZα fragment of β-galactosidase; lacZ fragment
    188..616     +  rep_origin     f1 ori (sequence partly withheld): f1 bacteriophage origin of replication; arrow indicates direction of (+) strand synthesis
    644..743     -  misc_feature   bom (fragment): basis of mobility region from pBR322
    845..880     -  CDS            rop (fragment): Rop protein, which maintains plasmids at low copy number; rop
    975..1079    +  promoter       AmpR promoter: bla
   1080..1940    +  CDS            AmpR: β-lactamase; bla; confers resistance to ampicillin, carbenicillin, and related antibiotics
   2111..2699    +  rep_origin     ori: high-copy-number ColE1/pMB1/pBR322/pUC origin of replication
   2882..2974    +  CDS            lacI (fragment): lac repressor; lacI; The lac repressor binds to the lac operator to inhibit transcription in E. coli. This inhibition can be relieved by adding lactose or isopropyl-β-D-thiogalactopyranoside (IPTG).
   2987..3008    +  protein_bind   CAP binding site: CAP binding activates transcription in the presence of cAMP. E. coli catabolite activator protein
   3023..3053    +  promoter       lac promoter: promoter for the E. coli lac operon
   3061..3077    +  protein_bind   lac operator: The lac repressor binds to the lac operator to inhibit transcription in E. coli. This inhibition can be relieved by adding lactose or isopropyl-β-D-thiogalactopyranoside (IPTG). lac repressor encoded by lacI
   3119..3137    +  promoter       SP6 promoter: promoter for bacteriophage SP6 RNA polymerase
   3154..3187    +  protein_bind   loxP: Cre-mediated recombination occurs in the 8-bp core sequence (GCATACAT). Cre recombinase
   3721..4515    +  CDS            S. pombe ura4: orotidine 5'-phosphate decarboxylase, required for uracil biosynthesis; Schizosaccharomyces pombe ura4
   4962..5567    +  promoter       nmt1 promoter (fragment): wild-type nmt1 promoter from Schizosaccharomyces pombe, conferring strong thiamine-repressible expression
   5573..5606    +  protein_bind   loxP: Cre-mediated recombination occurs in the 8-bp core sequence (GCATACAT). Cre recombinase
