[The description below was written by a language model from this plasmid's Addgene catalogue record and pLannotate feature annotations shown in this document.]
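Description:
pAW33 is an empty-backbone Cre/lox template plasmid built on the pGEM3Z cloning vector and intended for genome engineering in the fission yeast Schizosaccharomyces pombe. It is maintained in E. coli as a high-copy plasmid through a ColE1/pUC-type origin and selected with ampicillin via the β-lactamase gene. The annotated 5,626-nt sequence also shows typical cloning-vector remnants: an f1 phage origin, lac promoter/operator and lacZα fragments, and flanking T7 and SP6 promoters. No gene insert is recorded.

The functional payload lies between the SP6 and T7 promoters and reads, in order, loxP, the S. pombe ura4 marker (orotidine 5'-phosphate decarboxylase, which allows uracil prototrophy selection), an nmt-family promoter, and a second lox site. The catalogue describes the promoter as nmt41, the attenuated, medium-strength version of the thiamine-repressible nmt1 promoter; the automated annotation labels it as an nmt1 promoter fragment, which is expected given how similar the variants are. Both lox elements are annotated as loxP, although such annotation may not distinguish closely related lox variants.

According to the stated purpose, the cassette is used to integrate a loxP site directly upstream of a gene's start site. The layout places the nmt41 promoter and its adjacent lox site next to the target open reading frame, with ura4 selecting for integrants. The associated work concerns gene tagging and gene replacement by recombinase-mediated cassette exchange, so the plasmid presumably serves to build lox-bearing base strains for later Cre-driven exchange. The depositor notes a P127S variant in Ura4 that does not affect plasmid function.
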