Addgene plasmid #110226: pAW33
Purpose: (Empty Backbone) integration of loxP site directly upstream of gene start site - contains S. pombe nmt41 promoter
Depositing lab: Tony Carr. Depositing organization: University of Sussex. Publication: Gene tagging and gene replacement using recombinase-mediated cassette exchange in Schizosaccharomyces pombe. Watson AT1, Garcia V, Bone N, Carr AM, Armstrong J.. Gene. 2008 Jan 15;407(1-2):63-74 10.1016/j.gene.2007.09.024 PubMed 18054176.
Backbone
  Vector backbone: pGEM3Z
  Vector type: Cre/Lox
Growth in bacteria
  Bacterial resistance: Ampicillin, 100 μg/mL
  Growth temperature: 37°C
  Growth strain: DH5alpha
  Copy number: High Copy
Gene/Insert
  Gene/Insert name: None
Terms and licenses: Academic/Nonprofit Terms; Industry Terms: Not Available to Industry
Depositor comments: Addgene NGS results detected a P127S variant in Ura4. This variant does not affect plasmid function as described in the associated publication.
How to cite: pAW33 was a gift from Tony Carr (Addgene plasmid # 110226 ; http://n2t.net/addgene:110226 ; RRID:Addgene_110226)
